>Addgene plasmid #55923 | mRFP1-H2B-6 | depositor partial sequence | sequence record 86828 | insert sequence
ACGTCAGATCCGCTAGCGCTACCGGACTCAGATCTCGAGCTCAAGCTTCGAATTCTGCAGTCGACGGTAC
CGCCACCATGCCAGAGCCAGCGAAGTCTGCTCCCGCCCCGAAAAAGGGCTCCAAGAAGGCGGTGACTAAG
GCGCAGAAGAAAGGCGGCAAGAAGCGCAAGCGCAGCCGCAAGGAGAGCTATTCCATCTATGTGTACAAGG
TTCTGAAGCAGGTCCACCCTGACACCGGCATTTCGTCCAAGGCCATGGGCATCATGAATTCGTTTGTGAA
CGACATTTTCGAGCGCATCGCAGGTGAGGCTTCCCGCCTGGCGCATTACAACAAGCGCTCGACCATCACC
TCCAGGGAGATCCAGACGGCCGTGCGCCTGCTGCTGCCTGGGGAGTTGGCCAAGCACGCCGTGTCCGAGG
GTACTAAGGCCATCACCAAGTACACCAGCGCTAAGGATCCACCGGTCGCCACCATGGCCTCCTCCGAGGA
CGTCATCAAGGAGTTCATGCGCTTCAAGGTGCGCATGGAGGGCTCCGTGAACGGCCACGAGTTCGAGATC
GAGGGCGAGGGCGAGGGCCGCCCCTACGAGGGCACCCAGACCGCCAAGCTGAAGGTGACCAAGGGCGGCC
CCCTGCCCTTCGCCTGGGACATCCTGTCCCCTCAGTTCCAGTACGGCTCCAAGGCCTACGTGAAGCACCC
CGCCGACATCCCCGACTACTTGAAGCTGTCCTTCCCCGAGGGCTTCAAGTGGGAGCGCGTGATGAACTTC
GAGGACGGCGGCGTGGTGACCGTGACCCAGGACTCCTCCCTGCAGGACGGCGAGTTCATCTACAAGGTGA
AGCTGCGCGGCACCAACTTCCCCTCCGACGGCCCCGTAATGCAGAAGAAGACCATGGGCTGGGAGGCCTC
CACCGAGCGGATGTACCCCGAGGACGGCGCCCTGAAGGGCGAGATCAAGATGAGGCTGAAGCTGAAGGAC
GGCGGCCACTACGACGCCGAGGTCAAGACCACCTACATGGCCAAGAAGCCCGTGCAGCTGCCCGGCGCCT
ACAAGACCGACATCAAGCTGGACATCACCTCCCACAACGAGGACTACACCATCGTGGAACAGTACGAGCG
CGCCGAGGGCCGCCACTCCACCGGCGCCTAAAGCGGCCGCGACTCTAGATCATAATCAGCCATACCACAT
TGAGAA
