[The description below was written by a language model from this plasmid's Addgene catalogue record.]
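Description:
mRFP1-H2B-6 is a mammalian expression plasmid that produces human histone H2B fused to the monomeric red fluorescent protein mRFP1. It is built on an mRFP1 vector backbone of about 4.75 kb (without insert). It is maintained in E. coli as a high-copy plasmid under kanamycin selection. A neomycin resistance marker allows G418 selection of transfected mammalian cells, so stable lines can be derived as well as transient expressers. No feature table accompanies the record, so the origin of replication and the exact layout of the resistance cassette are not stated. The listed sequencing primers, one in the CMV promoter and one in the SV40 polyadenylation signal, suggest that these two elements flank the expression cassette.

The insert is the human H2B coding sequence (gene H2BC11, also known as HIST1H2BJ). It carries two recorded amino-acid substitutions, D26G and V119I, whose functional significance is not described. Transcription is driven by the CMV promoter, a strong constitutive promoter in most mammalian cell types. The record does not say whether mRFP1 sits at the N- or C-terminus of H2B. It also does not explain the "6" in the name, which may refer to a linker length.

Because H2B is a core nucleosome component, the fusion is incorporated into chromatin and labels the nucleus in red, with excitation at 584 nm and emission at 607 nm. The stated purpose is nuclear and histone localization. Constructs of this kind are typically used as live-cell markers for nuclei and chromatin in fluorescence microscopy, often together with probes in other colours.
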