Addgene plasmid #55923: mRFP1-H2B-6
Purpose: Localization: Nucleus/Histones, Excitation: 584, Emission: 607
Depositing lab: Michael Davidson. Depositing organization: Florida State University, Tallahassee.
Backbone
  Vector backbone: mRFP1
  Backbone size w/o insert (bp): 4750
  Vector type: Mammalian Expression
  Selectable markers: Neomycin (select with G418)
Growth in bacteria
  Bacterial resistance: Kanamycin, 50 μg/mL
  Growth temperature: 37°C
  Growth strain: DH5alpha
  Copy number: High Copy
Gene/Insert
  Gene/Insert name: H2B (alt names: Human Histone H2B; NM_021058.3)
  Species: H. sapiens (human)
  Mutation: D26G and V119I in H2B
  Entrez Gene: H2BC11 (a.k.a. H2B/r, H2BFR, H2BJ, HIST1H2BJ)
  Promoter: CMV
  Tag / fusion protein: mRFP1
  Cloning method: Unknown
  Sequencing primers: 5′ CMV-F; 3′ SV40pA-R
Terms and licenses: Academic/Nonprofit Terms; Industry Terms: Not Available to Industry
Depositor comments: . Excitation = 584; Emission = 607
How to cite: mRFP1-H2B-6 was a gift from Michael Davidson (Addgene plasmid # 55923 ; http://n2t.net/addgene:55923 ; RRID:Addgene_55923)
